>Addgene plasmid #245982 | pCMV-Gpr45 | addgene full sequence | sequence record 488681 | Addgene NGS Result
GAGTTCGAGCTTGCATGCCTGCAGGTCGTTACATAACTTACGGTAAATGGCCCGCCTGGCTGACCGCCCA
ACGACCCCCGCCCATTGACGTCAATAATGACGTATGTTCCCATAGTAACGCCAATAGGGACTTTCCATTG
ACGTCAATGGGTGGAGTATTTACGGTAAACTGCCCACTTGGCAGTACATCAAGTGTATCATATGCCAAGT
ACGCCCCCTATTGACGTCAATGACGGTAAATGGCCCGCCTGGCATTATGCCCAGTACATGACCTTATGGG
ACTTTCCTACTTGGCAGTACATCTACGTATTAGTCATCGCTATTACCATGGTGATGCGGTTTTGGCAGTA
CATCAATGGGCGTGGATAGCGGTTTGACTCACGGGGATTTCCAAGTCTCCACCCCATTGACGTCAATGGG
AGTTTGTTTTGGCACCAAAATCAACGGGACTTTCCAAAATGTCGTAACAACTCCGCCCCATTGACGCAAA
TGGGCGGTAGGCGTGTACGGTGGGAGGTCTATATAAGCAGAGCTCGTTTAGTGAACCGTCAGATCGCCTG
GAGACGCCATCCACGCTGTTTTGACCTCCATAGAAGACACCGGGACCGATCCAGCCTCCGGACTCTAGAG
GATCCGGTACTAGAGGAACTGAAAAACCAGAAAGTTAACTGGTAAGTTTAGTCTTTTTGTCTTTTATTTC
AGGTCCCGGATCCGGTGGTGGTGCAAATCAAAGAACTGCTCCTCAGTGGATGTTGCCTTTACTTCTAGGC
CTGTACGGAAGTGTTACTTCTGCTCTAAAAGCTGCGGAATTGTACCCGCGGGCCCAGGCCCGAATTAGAG
AATTCGCCACCATGGCCTGTAACAGCACACCCATGGGGACTTACGAACATCTGCTGCTGAATGTGAGCAA
CACTTTGGACCCTGGGGACACCCCACTGTCTGCACCGCTCAGGATCTCGCTGGCAATAATGATGCTGCTG
ATGATCGTGGTAGGATTCCTTGGCAACACGGTGGTCTGCATCATCGTGTACCAGAGGCCAGCCATGCGTT
CAGCTATCAACCTGCTGCTGGCCACCTTGGCCTTCTCCGACATCATGCTGTCTTTATGCTGCATGCCATT
CACGGCCATCACCCTCATCACTGTTCGCTGGCATTTCGGGGACCACTTTTGTCGGCTTTCAGCTACTCTC
TATTGGTTTTTTGTCCTAGAGGGCGTGGCCATCCTGCTCATCATTAGCGTGGACCGGTTTCTCATCATCG
TGCAGCGTCAGGACAAGCTGAACCCACGCAGGGCTAAGATGATCATCGCGGCCTCCTGGGTGCTGTCTTT
CTGCATCTCTGCGCCCTCCTTCACTGGCTGGACGTTCATGGAGGTGCCTGCTCGAGCCCCACAGTGCGTG
CTAGGCTACACTGAGTTCCCAGCTGAACGCGCCTATGTAGTGACACTGGTGGTGGCAGTGTTCTTTGCTC
CCTTCGGCGTCATGTTGTGCTCCTATCTGTGCATCCTCAATACGGTGCGGAAGAACGCTGTCCGTGTGCA
CAACCAGTCGGACAGCCTGGACCTCAGACAGCTGACCGGAGCTGGCCTGAGACGTCTCAGACGGCAGCAG
CAGCAGGCCAGCCTGGACCTGAGTTTCAAAACCAAGGCCTTCACCACCATCCTCATCCTCTTCGTGGGCT
TTTCACTCTGCTGGCTGCCACACTCAGTCTACAGCCTGCTGTCTGCGTTCAGCCGGCGGTTCTATTACAG
CGCCTCCTTCTACACCACCAGCACATGCGTCCTGTGGCTCAGTTACCTCAAGTCTGTTTTCAACCCCATC
GTCTACTGCTGGAGGATCAAGAAATTCCGCGAGGCCTGCATAGAGTTGCTTCCCCACACTTTCCAAATCC
TCCCTAAAGTGCCTGAGCGGATCCAGAGGAAAATCCAGCCAAGCACCATCTATGTGTGCAACGAAAACCA
ATCCGCTGTCTAGCTCGAGGACTACAAAGACCATGACGGTGATTATAAAGATCATGACATCGACTACAAG
GATGACGATGACAAGTAGGCGGCCGCGGGGATCCAGACATGATAAGATACATTGATGAGTTTGGACAAAC
CACAACTAGAATGCAGTGAAAAAAATGCTTTATTTGTGAAATTTGTGATGCTATTGCTTTATTTGTAACC
ATTATAAGCTGCAATAAACAAGTTAACAACAACAATTGCATTCATTTTATGTTTCAGGTTCAGGGGGAGG
TGTGGGAGGTTTTTTCGGATCCTCTAGAGTCGATCTGCAGGCATGCTAGCTTGGCGTAATCATGGTCATA
GCTGTTTCCTGTGTGAAATTGTTATCCGCTCACAATTCCACACAACATACGAGCCGGAAGCATAAAGTGT
AAAGCCTGGGGTGCCTAATGAGTGAGCTAACTCACATTAATTGCGTTGCGCTCACTGCCCGCTTTCCAGT
CGGGAAACCTGTCGTGCCAGCTGCATTAATGAATCGGCCAACGCGCGGGGAGAGGCGGTTTGCGTATTGG
GCGCTCTTCCGCTTCCTCGCTCACTGACTCGCTGCGCTCGGTCGTTCGGCTGCGGCGAGCGGTATCAGCT
CACTCAAAGGCGGTAATACGGTTATCCACAGAATCAGGGGATAACGCAGGAAAGAACATGTGAGCAAAAG
GCCAGCAAAAGGCCAGGAACCGTAAAAAGGCCGCGTTGCTGGCGTTTTTCCATAGGCTCCGCCCCCCTGA
CGAGCATCACAAAAATCGACGCTCAAGTCAGAGGTGGCGAAACCCGACAGGACTATAAAGATACCAGGCG
TTTCCCCCTGGAAGCTCCCTCGTGCGCTCTCCTGTTCCGACCCTGCCGCTTACCGGATACCTGTCCGCCT
TTCTCCCTTCGGGAAGCGTGGCGCTTTCTCATAGCTCACGCTGTAGGTATCTCAGTTCGGTGTAGGTCGT
TCGCTCCAAGCTGGGCTGTGTGCACGAACCCCCCGTTCAGCCCGACCGCTGCGCCTTATCCGGTAACTAT
CGTCTTGAGTCCAACCCGGTAAGACACGACTTATCGCCACTGGCAGCAGCCACTGGTAACAGGATTAGCA
GAGCGAGGTATGTAGGCGGTGCTACAGAGTTCTTGAAGTGGTGGCCTAACTACGGCTACACTAGAAGAAC
AGTATTTGGTATCTGCGCTCTGCTGAAGCCAGTTACCTTCGGAAAAAGAGTTGGTAGCTCTTGATCCGGC
AAACAAACCACCGCTGGTAGCGGTGGTTTTTTTGTTTGCAAGCAGCAGATTACGCGCAGAAAAAAAGGAT
CTCAAGAAGATCCTTTGATCTTTTCTACGGGGTCTGACGCTCAGTGGAACGAAAACTCACGTTAAGGGAT
TTTGGTCATGAGATTATCAAAAAGGATCTTCACCTAGATCCTTTTAAATTAAAAATGAAGTTTTAAATCA
ATCTAAAGTATATATGAGTAAACTTGGTCTGACAGTTACCAATGCTTAATCAGTGAGGCACCTATCTCAG
CGATCTGTCTATTTCGTTCATCCATAGTTGCCTGACTCCCCGTCGTGTAGATAACTACGATACGGGAGGG
CTTACCATCTGGCCCCAGTGCTGCAATGATACCGCGAGACCCACGCTCACCGGCTCCAGATTTATCAGCA
ATAAACCAGCCAGCCGGAAGGGCCGAGCGCAGAAGTGGTCCTGCAACTTTATCCGCCTCCATCCAGTCTA
TTAATTGTTGCCGGGAAGCTAGAGTAAGTAGTTCGCCAGTTAATAGTTTGCGCAACGTTGTTGCCATTGC
TACAGGCATCGTGGTGTCACGCTCGTCGTTTGGTATGGCTTCATTCAGCTCCGGTTCCCAACGATCAAGG
CGAGTTACATGATCCCCCATGTTGTGCAAAAAAGCGGTTAGCTCCTTCGGTCCTCCGATCGTTGTCAGAA
GTAAGTTGGCCGCAGTGTTATCACTCATGGTTATGGCAGCACTGCATAATTCTCTTACTGTCATGCCATC
CGTAAGATGCTTTTCTGTGACTGGTGAGTACTCAACCAAGTCATTCTGAGAATAGTGTATGCGGCGACCG
AGTTGCTCTTGCCCGGCGTCAATACGGGATAATACCGCGCCACATAGCAGAACTTTAAAAGTGCTCATCA
TTGGAAAACGTTCTTCGGGGCGAAAACTCTCAAGGATCTTACCGCTGTTGAGATCCAGTTCGATGTAACC
CACTCGTGCACCCAACTGATCTTCAGCATCTTTTACTTTCACCAGCGTTTCTGGGTGAGCAAAAACAGGA
AGGCAAAATGCCGCAAAAAAGGGAATAAGGGCGACACGGAAATGTTGAATACTCATACTCTTCCTTTTTC
AATATTATTGAAGCATTTATCAGGGTTATTGTCTCATGAGCGGATACATATTTGAATGTATTTAGAAAAA
TAAACAAATAGGGGTTCCGCGCACATTTCCCCGAAAAGTGCCACCTGACGTCTAAGAAACCATTATTATC
ATGACATTAACCTATAAAAATAGGCGTATCACGAGGCCCTTTCGTCTCGCGCGTTTCGGTGATGACGGTG
AAAACCTCTGACACATGCAGCTCCCGGAGACGGTCACAGCTTGTCTGTAAGCGGATGCCGGGAGCAGACA
AGCCCGTCAGGGCGCGTCAGCGGGTGTTGGCGGGTGTCGGGGCTGGCTTAACTATGCGGCATCAGAGCAG
ATTGTACTGAGAGTGCACCATATGCGGTGTGAAATACCGCACAGATGCGTAAGGAGAAAATACCGCATCA
GGCGCCATTCGCCATTCAGGCTGCGCAACTGTTGGGAAGGGCGATCGGTGCGGGCCTCTTCGCTATTACG
CCAGCTGGCGAAAGGGGGATGTGCTGCAAGGCGATTAAGTTGGGTAACGCCAGGGTTTTCCCAGTCACGA
CGTTGTAAAACGACGGCCAGT
Features (pLannotate 1.2.2; 17 found; start..end, strand, type, name):
      8..28      -  misc_feature   MCS (fragment): pUC18/19 multiple cloning site
     27..330     +  enhancer       CMV enhancer: human cytomegalovirus immediate early enhancer
    331..534     +  promoter       CMV promoter: human cytomegalovirus (CMV) immediate early promoter
    672..768     +  intron         SV40 intron: modified SV40 intron with splice donor and acceptor sites
    852..1970    +  CDS            Gpr45: GPR45_MOUSE - Experimental evidence at transcript level: Swiss-Prot protein existence level 2. Orphan receptor. May play a role in brain function. From Mus musculus (Mouse).
   1980..2045    +  CDS            3xFLAG: three tandem FLAG® epitope tags, followed by an enterokinase cleavage site
   2060..2194    -  polyA_signal   SV40 poly(A) signal: SV40 polyadenylation signal
   2329..2345    -  protein_bind   lac operator: The lac repressor binds to the lac operator to inhibit transcription in E. coli. This inhibition can be relieved by adding lactose or isopropyl-β-D-thiogalactopyranoside (IPTG). lac repressor encoded by lacI
   2353..2383    -  promoter       lac promoter: promoter for the E. coli lac operon
   2398..2419    -  protein_bind   CAP binding site: CAP binding activates transcription in the presence of cAMP. E. coli catabolite activator protein
   2432..2524    -  CDS            lacI (fragment): lac repressor; lacI; The lac repressor binds to the lac operator to inhibit transcription in E. coli. This inhibition can be relieved by adding lactose or isopropyl-β-D-thiogalactopyranoside (IPTG).
   2707..3295    -  rep_origin     ori: high-copy-number ColE1/pMB1/pBR322/pUC origin of replication
   3466..4326    -  CDS            AmpR: β-lactamase; bla; confers resistance to ampicillin, carbenicillin, and related antibiotics
   4327..4431    -  promoter       AmpR promoter: bla
   4526..4561    +  CDS            rop (fragment): Rop protein, which maintains plasmids at low copy number; rop
   4663..4762    +  misc_feature   bom (fragment): basis of mobility region from pBR322
   4768..2       -  CDS            lacZα (fragment) (across the origin): LacZα fragment of β-galactosidase; lacZ fragment
