[The description below was written by a language model from this plasmid's Addgene catalogue record and pLannotate feature annotations shown in this document.]
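Description:
pCMV-Gpr45 is a 4.9 kb mammalian expression plasmid built on a pCMV backbone and intended for transient expression of wild-type mouse GPR45 after transfection into mammalian cells. It is propagated in E. coli as a high-copy plasmid from a ColE1/pUC-type origin of replication, with selection by ampicillin through the β-lactamase (AmpR) gene and its own promoter. No mammalian selection marker appears in the feature table, consistent with transient rather than stable use. The remaining annotated bacterial elements (lac promoter, operator and CAP site, and fragments of lacI, lacZα, rop and bom) appear to be carry-over from pUC/pBR322-derived ancestry and have no evident role in the construct's intended use.

The expression cassette consists of the human cytomegalovirus immediate-early enhancer and promoter, followed by a modified SV40 intron whose splice donor and acceptor sites generally improve mRNA processing and expression. Downstream lies the 1,119 bp mouse Gpr45 coding sequence, inserted between EcoRI and XhoI sites that remain intact. GPR45 is annotated as an orphan G protein-coupled receptor with a possible role in brain function. Directly after the receptor sequence the annotation shows a 3xFLAG epitope, positioned so that it could form a C-terminal tag useful for immunodetection or immunoprecipitation. The catalogue fields do not mention a tag, however, so an in-frame fusion cannot be confirmed from the record alone. An SV40 polyadenylation signal follows the cassette, although it is annotated on the reverse strand. The associated publication concerns GPR45 modulation of Gαs at primary cilia in the control of food intake, suggesting use in cell-based studies of receptor localisation and signalling.
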