Addgene plasmid #245982: pCMV-Gpr45
Purpose: Express wild-type mouse GPR45 transiently via transfection in mammalian cells.
Depositing lab: Zhao Zhang. Depositing organization: University of Texas Southwestern Medical Center. Publication: GPR45 modulates Galpha(s) at primary cilia of the paraventricular hypothalamus to control food intake. Xun Y, Jiang Y, Xu B, Tang M, Ludwig S, Nakamura K, Mukhopadhyay S, Liu C, Beutler B, Zhang Z. Science. 2025 Jun 5;388(6751):eadp3989. doi: 10.1126/science.adp3989. Epub 2025 Jun 5. PubMed 40472089.
Backbone
  Vector backbone: pCMV
  Vector type: Mammalian Expression
Growth in bacteria
  Bacterial resistance: Ampicillin, 100 μg/mL
  Growth temperature: 37°C
  Growth strain: DH5alpha
  Copy number: High Copy
Gene/Insert
  Gene/Insert name: Gpr45
  Species: M. musculus (mouse)
  Insert size (bp): 1119
  GenBank ID: NM_053107
  Entrez Gene: Gpr45 (a.k.a. 9230112G11Rik, PSP24-1, PSP24-alpha)
  Cloning method: Restriction Enzyme; 5′ cloning site EcoRI (not destroyed); 3′ cloning site XhoI (not destroyed)
  Sequencing primers: 5′ TCTAAAAGCTGCGGAATTGT; 3′ GTGGTTTGTCCAAACTCATC
Terms and licenses: Academic/Nonprofit Terms; Industry Terms: Not Available to Industry
How to cite: pCMV-Gpr45 was a gift from Zhao Zhang (Addgene plasmid # 245982 ; http://n2t.net/addgene:245982 ; RRID:Addgene_245982)
